Addgene plasmid #178799: PX459v3
Purpose: (Empty Backbone) SpCas9 with 2A-Puro, and a golden gate cloning backbone for sgRNA. sgRNA scaffold seqeuence has been modified for increased sgRNA expression (v3).
Depositing lab: Paul Thomas. Depositing organization: Adelaide University. Publication: Optimal SpCas9- and SaCas9-mediated gene editing by enhancing gRNA transcript levels through scaffold poly-T tract reduction. Chey YCJ, Gierus L, Lushington C, Arudkumar JC, B Geiger A, Staker LG, Robertson LJ, Pfitzner C, Kennedy JG, Lee RHB, Godahewa GI, Adikusuma F, Thomas PQ. BMC Genomics. 2025 Feb 12;26(1):138. doi: 10.1186/s12864-025-11317-2. PubMed 39939860.
Backbone
  Vector backbone: pSpCas9(BB)-2A-Puro (PX459) V2.0 (Plasmid #62988)
  Backbone manufacturer: Dr. Feng Zhang's Lab
  Backbone size (bp): 9174
  Modifications to backbone: gRNA scaffold sequence modified for increased gRNA expression (V3 scaffold)
  Vector type: Mammalian Expression, CRISPR
  Promoter: Cbh (Cas9-2A Puro) and U6 (gRNA)
  Selectable markers: Puromycin
Growth in bacteria
  Bacterial resistance: Ampicillin, 100 μg/mL
  Growth temperature: 37°C
  Growth strain: DH5alpha
  Copy number: Unknown
Gene/Insert
  Cloning method: Restriction Enzyme
  Sequencing primers: 5′ GGTTTCGCCACCTCTGACTTG
Terms and licenses: Academic/Nonprofit Terms; Industry Terms: Not Available to Industry
Depositor comments: Please visit https://doi.org/10.1101/2024.07.19.604224 for bioRxiv preprint.
How to cite: PX459v3 was a gift from Paul Thomas (Addgene plasmid # 178799 ; http://n2t.net/addgene:178799 ; RRID:Addgene_178799)
