[The description below was written by a language model from this plasmid's Addgene catalogue record and pLannotate feature annotations shown in this document.]
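Description:
PX459v3 is an all-in-one mammalian CRISPR expression plasmid of 9,174 bp, derived from pSpCas9(BB)-2A-Puro (PX459) V2.0 and supplied as an empty backbone, ready to receive a guide sequence. It is propagated in E. coli through a high-copy ColE1/pUC-type origin with ampicillin selection from the β-lactamase gene. The backbone also carries an f1 phage origin. The feature table additionally shows a single AAV2 ITR downstream of the expression cassette and short bom and rop fragments. These appear to be backbone remnants, as nothing in the record presents the plasmid as an AAV packaging vector.

Two expression units sit in tandem. A human U6 RNA polymerase III promoter drives the sgRNA cassette. A short gap between the promoter and the Streptococcus pyogenes gRNA scaffold corresponds to the Golden Gate cloning site where spacer oligonucleotides are inserted. The defining change from the parent plasmid is the "V3" scaffold, whose sequence has been altered to raise sgRNA expression. The associated publication attributes this to reduction of the scaffold's poly-T tract, which can otherwise act as a premature Pol III termination signal. The annotation also detects a second partial scaffold match just downstream. The second unit uses the Cbh promoter (CMV enhancer, chicken β-actin promoter and a hybrid intron) to express SpCas9, which is annotated here as contiguous N- and C-terminal portions and carries a nucleoplasmin NLS. Cas9 is joined through a 2A peptide to puromycin N-acetyltransferase, and the transcript ends at a bGH polyadenylation signal.

One transcript therefore yields both the nuclease and the resistance marker, so transfected mammalian cells can be enriched with puromycin during gene editing experiments that benefit from higher guide RNA levels.
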