Features (pLannotate 1.2.2; 19 found; start..end, strand, type, name):
      1..241     +  promoter       U6 promoter: RNA polymerase III promoter for human U6 snRNA
    268..343     +  misc_RNA       gRNA scaffold: guide RNA scaffold for the Streptococcus pyogenes CRISPR/Cas9 system
    350..393     +  misc_RNA       gRNA scaffold (fragment): guide RNA scaffold for the Streptococcus pyogenes CRISPR/Cas9 system
    440..725     +  enhancer       CMV enhancer: human cytomegalovirus immediate early enhancer; contains an 18-bp deletion relative to the standard CMV enhancer
    727..1004    +  promoter       chicken β-actin promoter: No description available
   1005..1232    +  intron         hybrid intron: hybrid between chicken β-actin (CBA) and minute virus of mice (MMV) introns (Gray et al., 2011)
   1370..2971    +  CDS            Cas9(N): N-terminal portion of Streptococcus pyogenes Cas9 (Zetsche et al., 2015)
   2972..5470    +  CDS            Cas9(C): C-terminal portion of Streptococcus pyogenes Cas9 (Zetsche et al., 2015)
   5471..5518    +  CDS            nucleoplasmin NLS: bipartite nuclear localization signal from nucleoplasmin
   5588..6187    +  CDS            PuroR (fragment): puromycin N-acetyltransferase; pac from Streptomyces; confers resistance to puromycin
   6221..6332    +  polyA_signal   bGH poly(A) signal: bovine growth hormone polyadenylation signal
   6437..6577    +  repeat_region  AAV2 ITR: inverted terminal repeat of adeno-associated virus serotype 2 inverted
   6582..6633    -  misc_feature   bom (fragment): basis of mobility region from pBR322
   6652..7107    +  rep_origin     f1 ori (sequence partly withheld): f1 bacteriophage origin of replication; arrow indicates direction of (+) strand synthesis
   7108..7157    -  misc_feature   bom (fragment): basis of mobility region from pBR322
   7259..7294    -  CDS            rop (fragment): Rop protein, which maintains plasmids at low copy number; rop
   7389..7493    +  promoter       AmpR promoter: bla
   7494..8354    +  CDS            AmpR: β-lactamase; bla; confers resistance to ampicillin, carbenicillin, and related antibiotics
   8525..9113    +  rep_origin     ori: high-copy-number ColE1/pMB1/pBR322/pUC origin of replication
>Addgene plasmid #178799 | PX459v3 | addgene full sequence | sequence record 354842 | Addgene NGS Result
GAGGGCCTATTTCCCATGATTCCTTCATATTTGCATATACGATACAAGGCTGTTAGAGAGATAATTGGAA
TTAATTTGACTGTAAACACAAAGATATTAGTACAAAATACGTGACGTAGAAAGTAATAATTTCTTGGGTA
GTTTGCAGTTTTAAAATTATGTTTTAAAATGGACTATCATATGCTTACCGTAACTTGAAAGTATTTCGAT
TTCTTGGCTTTATATATCTTGTGGAAAGGACGAAACACCGGGTCTTCGAGAAGACCTGTTTCAGAGCTAG
AAATAGCAAGTTGAAATAAGGCTAGTCCGTTATCAACTTGAAAAAGTGGCACCGAGTCGGTGCTTTTTTG
TTTTAGAGCTAGAAATAGCAAGTTAAAATAAGGCTAGTCCGTTTTTAGCGCGTGCGCCAATTCTGCAGAC
AAATGGCTCTAGAGGTACCCGTTACATAACTTACGGTAAATGGCCCGCCTGGCTGACCGCCCAACGACCC
CCGCCCATTGACGTCAATAGTAACGCCAATAGGGACTTTCCATTGACGTCAATGGGTGGAGTATTTACGG
TAAACTGCCCACTTGGCAGTACATCAAGTGTATCATATGCCAAGTACGCCCCCTATTGACGTCAATGACG
GTAAATGGCCCGCCTGGCATTGTGCCCAGTACATGACCTTATGGGACTTTCCTACTTGGCAGTACATCTA
CGTATTAGTCATCGCTATTACCATGGTCGAGGTGAGCCCCACGTTCTGCTTCACTCTCCCCATCTCCCCC
CCCTCCCCACCCCCAATTTTGTATTTATTTATTTTTTAATTATTTTGTGCAGCGATGGGGGCGGGGGGGG
GGGGGGGGCGCGCGCCRGGCGGGGSGGGGCGGGGCGRGGGGCGGGGCGGGGCGAGGCGGAGAGGTGCGGC
GGCAGCCAATCAGAGCGGCGCGCTCCGAAAGTTTCCTTTTATGGCGAGGCGGCGGCGGCGGCGGCCCTAT
AAAAAGCGAAGCGCGCGGCGGGCGGGAGTCGCTGCGCGCTGCCTTCGCCCCGTGCCCCGCTCCGCCGCCG
CCTCGCGCCGCCCGCCCCGGCTCTGACTGACCGCGTTACTCCCACAGGTGAGCGGGCGGGACGGCCCTTC
TCCTCCGGGCTGTAATTAGCTGAGCAAGAGGTAAGGGTTTAAGGGATGGTTGGTTGGTGGGGTATTAATG
TTTAATTACCTGGAGCACCTGCCTGAAATCACTTTTTTTCAGGTTGGACCGGTGCCACCATGGACTATAA
GGACCACGACGGAGACTACAAGGATCATGATATTGATTACAAAGACGATGACGATAAGATGGCCCCAAAG
AAGAAGCGGAAGGTCGGTATCCACGGAGTCCCAGCAGCCGACAAGAAGTACAGCATCGGCCTGGACATCG
GCACCAACTCTGTGGGCTGGGCCGTGATCACCGACGAGTACAAGGTGCCCAGCAAGAAATTCAAGGTGCT
GGGCAACACCGACCGGCACAGCATCAAGAAGAACCTGATCGGAGCCCTGCTGTTCGACAGCGGCGAAACA
GCCGAGGCCACCCGGCTGAAGAGAACCGCCAGAAGAAGATACACCAGACGGAAGAACCGGATCTGCTATC
TGCAAGAGATCTTCAGCAACGAGATGGCCAAGGTGGACGACAGCTTCTTCCACAGACTGGAAGAGTCCTT
CCTGGTGGAAGAGGATAAGAAGCACGAGCGGCACCCCATCTTCGGCAACATCGTGGACGAGGTGGCCTAC
CACGAGAAGTACCCCACCATCTACCACCTGAGAAAGAAACTGGTGGACAGCACCGACAAGGCCGACCTGC
GGCTGATCTATCTGGCCCTGGCCCACATGATCAAGTTCCGGGGCCACTTCCTGATCGAGGGCGACCTGAA
CCCCGACAACAGCGACGTGGACAAGCTGTTCATCCAGCTGGTGCAGACCTACAACCAGCTGTTCGAGGAA
AACCCCATCAACGCCAGCGGCGTGGACGCCAAGGCCATCCTGTCTGCCAGACTGAGCAAGAGCAGACGGC
TGGAAAATCTGATCGCCCAGCTGCCCGGCGAGAAGAAGAATGGCCTGTTCGGAAACCTGATTGCCCTGAG
CCTGGGCCTGACCCCCAACTTCAAGAGCAACTTCGACCTGGCCGAGGATGCCAAACTGCAGCTGAGCAAG
GACACCTACGACGACGACCTGGACAACCTGCTGGCCCAGATCGGCGACCAGTACGCCGACCTGTTTCTGG
CCGCCAAGAACCTGTCCGACGCCATCCTGCTGAGCGACATCCTGAGAGTGAACACCGAGATCACCAAGGC
CCCCCTGAGCGCCTCTATGATCAAGAGATACGACGAGCACCACCAGGACCTGACCCTGCTGAAAGCTCTC
GTGCGGCAGCAGCTGCCTGAGAAGTACAAAGAGATTTTCTTCGACCAGAGCAAGAACGGCTACGCCGGCT
ACATTGACGGCGGAGCCAGCCAGGAAGAGTTCTACAAGTTCATCAAGCCCATCCTGGAAAAGATGGACGG
CACCGAGGAACTGCTCGTGAAGCTGAACAGAGAGGACCTGCTGCGGAAGCAGCGGACCTTCGACAACGGC
AGCATCCCCCACCAGATCCACCTGGGAGAGCTGCACGCCATTCTGCGGCGGCAGGAAGATTTTTACCCAT
TCCTGAAGGACAACCGGGAAAAGATCGAGAAGATCCTGACCTTCCGCATCCCCTACTACGTGGGCCCTCT
GGCCAGGGGAAACAGCAGATTCGCCTGGATGACCAGAAAGAGCGAGGAAACCATCACCCCCTGGAACTTC
GAGGAAGTGGTGGACAAGGGCGCTTCCGCCCAGAGCTTCATCGAGCGGATGACCAACTTCGATAAGAACC
TGCCCAACGAGAAGGTGCTGCCCAAGCACAGCCTGCTGTACGAGTACTTCACCGTGTATAACGAGCTGAC
CAAAGTGAAATACGTGACCGAGGGAATGAGAAAGCCCGCCTTCCTGAGCGGCGAGCAGAAAAAGGCCATC
GTGGACCTGCTGTTCAAGACCAACCGGAAAGTGACCGTGAAGCAGCTGAAAGAGGACTACTTCAAGAAAA
TCGAGTGCTTCGACTCCGTGGAAATCTCCGGCGTGGAAGATCGGTTCAACGCCTCCCTGGGCACATACCA
CGATCTGCTGAAAATTATCAAGGACAAGGACTTCCTGGACAATGAGGAAAACGAGGACATTCTGGAAGAT
ATCGTGCTGACCCTGACACTGTTTGAGGACAGAGAGATGATCGAGGAACGGCTGAAAACCTATGCCCACC
TGTTCGACGACAAAGTGATGAAGCAGCTGAAGCGGCGGAGATACACCGGCTGGGGCAGGCTGAGCCGGAA
GCTGATCAACGGCATCCGGGACAAGCAGTCCGGCAAGACAATCCTGGATTTCCTGAAGTCCGACGGCTTC
GCCAACAGAAACTTCATGCAGCTGATCCACGACGACAGCCTGACCTTTAAAGAGGACATCCAGAAAGCCC
AGGTGTCCGGCCAGGGCGATAGCCTGCACGAGCACATTGCCAATCTGGCCGGCAGCCCCGCCATTAAGAA
GGGCATCCTGCAGACAGTGAAGGTGGTGGACGAGCTCGTGAAAGTGATGGGCCGGCACAAGCCCGAGAAC
ATCGTGATCGAAATGGCCAGAGAGAACCAGACCACCCAGAAGGGACAGAAGAACAGCCGCGAGAGAATGA
AGCGGATCGAAGAGGGCATCAAAGAGCTGGGCAGCCAGATCCTGAAAGAACACCCCGTGGAAAACACCCA
GCTGCAGAACGAGAAGCTGTACCTGTACTACCTGCAGAATGGGCGGGATATGTACGTGGACCAGGAACTG
GACATCAACCGGCTGTCCGACTACGATGTGGACCATATCGTGCCTCAGAGCTTTCTGAAGGACGACTCCA
TCGACAACAAGGTGCTGACCAGAAGCGACAAGAACCGGGGCAAGAGCGACAACGTGCCCTCCGAAGAGGT
CGTGAAGAAGATGAAGAACTACTGGCGGCAGCTGCTGAACGCCAAGCTGATTACCCAGAGAAAGTTCGAC
AATCTGACCAAGGCCGAGAGAGGCGGCCTGAGCGAACTGGATAAGGCCGGCTTCATCAAGAGACAGCTGG
TGGAAACCCGGCAGATCACAAAGCACGTGGCACAGATCCTGGACTCCCGGATGAACACTAAGTACGACGA
GAATGACAAGCTGATCCGGGAAGTGAAAGTGATCACCCTGAAGTCCAAGCTGGTGTCCGATTTCCGGAAG
GATTTCCAGTTTTACAAAGTGCGCGAGATCAACAACTACCACCACGCCCACGACGCCTACCTGAACGCCG
TCGTGGGAACCGCCCTGATCAAAAAGTACCCTAAGCTGGAAAGCGAGTTCGTGTACGGCGACTACAAGGT
GTACGACGTGCGGAAGATGATCGCCAAGAGCGAGCAGGAAATCGGCAAGGCTACCGCCAAGTACTTCTTC
TACAGCAACATCATGAACTTTTTCAAGACCGAGATTACCCTGGCCAACGGCGAGATCCGGAAGCGGCCTC
TGATCGAGACAAACGGCGAAACCGGGGAGATCGTGTGGGATAAGGGCCGGGATTTTGCCACCGTGCGGAA
AGTGCTGAGCATGCCCCAAGTGAATATCGTGAAAAAGACCGAGGTGCAGACAGGCGGCTTCAGCAAAGAG
TCTATCCTGCCCAAGAGGAACAGCGATAAGCTGATCGCCAGAAAGAAGGACTGGGACCCTAAGAAGTACG
GCGGCTTCGACAGCCCCACCGTGGCCTATTCTGTGCTGGTGGTGGCCAAAGTGGAAAAGGGCAAGTCCAA
GAAACTGAAGAGTGTGAAAGAGCTGCTGGGGATCACCATCATGGAAAGAAGCAGCTTCGAGAAGAATCCC
ATCGACTTTCTGGAAGCCAAGGGCTACAAAGAAGTGAAAAAGGACCTGATCATCAAGCTGCCTAAGTACT
CCCTGTTCGAGCTGGAAAACGGCCGGAAGAGAATGCTGGCCTCTGCCGGCGAACTGCAGAAGGGAAACGA
ACTGGCCCTGCCCTCCAAATATGTGAACTTCCTGTACCTGGCCAGCCACTATGAGAAGCTGAAGGGCTCC
CCCGAGGATAATGAGCAGAAACAGCTGTTTGTGGAACAGCACAAGCACTACCTGGACGAGATCATCGAGC
AGATCAGCGAGTTCTCCAAGAGAGTGATCCTGGCCGACGCTAATCTGGACAAAGTGCTGTCCGCCTACAA
CAAGCACCGGGATAAGCCCATCAGAGAGCAGGCCGAGAATATCATCCACCTGTTTACCCTGACCAATCTG
GGAGCCCCTGCCGCCTTCAAGTACTTTGACACCACCATCGACCGGAAGAGGTACACCAGCACCAAAGAGG
TGCTGGACGCCACCCTGATCCACCAGAGCATCACCGGCCTGTACGAGACACGGATCGACCTGTCTCAGCT
GGGAGGCGACAAAAGGCCGGCGGCCACGAAAAAGGCCGGCCAGGCAAAAAAGAAAAAGGAATTCGGCAGT
GGAGAGGGCAGAGGAAGTCTGCTAACATGCGGTGACGTCGAGGAGAATCCTGGCCCAATGACCGAGTACA
AGCCCACGGTGCGCCTCGCCACCCGCGACGACGTCCCCAGGGCCGTACGCACCCTCGCCGCCGCGTTCGC
CGACTACCCCGCCACGCGCCACACCGTCGATCCGGACCGCCACATCGAGCGGGTCACCGAGCTGCAAGAA
CTCTTCCTCACGCGCGTCGGGCTCGACATCGGCAAGGTGTGGGTCGCGGACGACGGCGCCGCGGTGGCGG
TCTGGACCACGCCGGAGAGCGTCGAAGCGGGGGCGGTGTTCGCCGAGATCGGCCCGCGCATGGCCGAGTT
GAGCGGTTCCCGGCTGGCCGCGCAGCAACAGATGGAAGGCCTCCTGGCGCCGCACCGGCCCAAGGAGCCC
GCGTGGTTCCTGGCCACCGTCGGAGTCTCGCCCGACCACCAGGGCAAGGGTCTGGGCAGCGCCGTCGTGC
TCCCCGGAGTGGAGGCGGCCGAGCGCGCCGGGGTGCCCGCCTTCCTGGAGACCTCCGCGCCCCGCAACCT
CCCCTTCTACGAGCGGCTCGGCTTCACCGTCACCGCCGACGTCGAGGTGCCCGAAGGACCGCGCACCTGG
TGCATGACCCGCAAGCCCGGTGCCTGAGAATTCTAACTAGAGCTCGCTGATCAGCCTCGACTGTGCCTTC
TAGTTGCCAGCCATCTGTTGTTTGCCCCTCCCCCGTGCCTTCCTTGACCCTGGAAGGTGCCACTCCCACT
GTCCTTTCCTAATAAAATGAGGAAATTGCATCGCATTGTCTGAGTAGGTGTCATTCTATTCTGGGGGGTG
GGGTGGGGCAGGACAGCAAGGGGGAGGATTGGGAAGAGAATAGCAGGCATGCTGGGGAGCGGCCGCAGGA
ACCCCTAGTGATGGAGTTGGCCACTCCCTCTCTGCGCGCTCGCTCGCTCACTGAGGCCGGGCGACCAAAG
GTCGCCCGACGCCCGGGCTTTGCCCGGGCGGCCTCAGTGAGCGAGCGAGCGCGCAGCTGCCTGCAGGGGC
GCCTGATGCGGTATTTTCTCCTTACGCATCTGTGCGGTATTTCACACCGCATA
[95 nt withheld, positions 6634-6728]
T
[46 nt withheld, positions 6730-6775]
C
[141 nt withheld, positions 6777-6917]
CCTTTGACGTTGGAGTCCACGTTCTTT
[37 nt withheld, positions 6945-6981]
ACTCTATCTCGGGCTATTCTTTTGATTTATAAGGGATTTTGCCGATTTCGGTCTATTGGTTAAAAAATGA
GCTGATTTAACAAAAATTTAACGCGAATTTTAACAAAATATTAACGTTTACAATTTTATGGTGCACTCTC
AGTACAATCTGCTCTGATGCCGCATAGTTAAGCCAGCCCCGACACCCGCCAACACCCGCTGACGCGCCCT
GACGGGCTTGTCTGCTCCCGGCATCCGCTTACAGACAAGCTGTGACCGTCTCCGGGAGCTGCATGTGTCA
GAGGTTTTCACCGTCATCACCGAAACGCGCGAGACGAAAGGGCCTCGTGATACGCCTATTTTTATAGGTT
AATGTCATGATAATAATGGTTTCTTAGACGTCAGGTGGCACTTTTCGGGGAAATGTGCGCGGAACCCCTA
TTTGTTTATTTTTCTAAATACATTCAAATATGTATCCGCTCATGAGACAATAACCCTGATAAATGCTTCA
ATAATATTGAAAAAGGAAGAGTATGAGTATTCAACATTTCCGTGTCGCCCTTATTCCCTTTTTTGCGGCA
TTTTGCCTTCCTGTTTTTGCTCACCCAGAAACGCTGGTGAAAGTAAAAGATGCTGAAGATCAGTTGGGTG
CACGAGTGGGTTACATCGAACTGGATCTCAACAGCGGTAAGATCCTTGAGAGTTTTCGCCCCGAAGAACG
TTTTCCAATGATGAGCACTTTTAAAGTTCTGCTATGTGGCGCGGTATTATCCCGTATTGACGCCGGGCAA
GAGCAACTCGGTCGCCGCATACACTATTCTCAGAATGACTTGGTTGAGTACTCACCAGTCACAGAAAAGC
ATCTTACGGATGGCATGACAGTAAGAGAATTATGCAGTGCTGCCATAACCATGAGTGATAACACTGCGGC
CAACTTACTTCTGACAACGATCGGAGGACCGAAGGAGCTAACCGCTTTTTTGCACAACATGGGGGATCAT
GTAACTCGCCTTGATCGTTGGGAACCGGAGCTGAATGAAGCCATACCAAACGACGAGCGTGACACCACGA
TGCCTGTAGCAATGGCAACAACGTTGCGCAAACTATTAACTGGCGAACTACTTACTCTAGCTTCCCGGCA
ACAATTAATAGACTGGATGGAGGCGGATAAAGTTGCAGGACCACTTCTGCGCTCGGCCCTTCCGGCTGGC
TGGTTTATTGCTGATAAATCTGGAGCCGGTGAGCGTGGAAGCCGCGGTATCATTGCAGCACTGGGGCCAG
ATGGTAAGCCCTCCCGTATCGTAGTTATCTACACGACGGGGAGTCAGGCAACTATGGATGAACGAAATAG
ACAGATCGCTGAGATAGGTGCCTCACTGATTAAGCATTGGTAACTGTCAGACCAAGTTTACTCATATATA
CTTTAGATTGATTTAAAACTTCATTTTTAATTTAAAAGGATCTAGGTGAAGATCCTTTTTGATAATCTCA
TGACCAAAATCCCTTAACGTGAGTTTTCGTTCCACTGAGCGTCAGACCCCGTAGAAAAGATCAAAGGATC
TTCTTGAGATCCTTTTTTTCTGCGCGTAATCTGCTGCTTGCAAACAAAAAAACCACCGCTACCAGCGGTG
GTTTGTTTGCCGGATCAAGAGCTACCAACTCTTTTTCCGAAGGTAACTGGCTTCAGCAGAGCGCAGATAC
CAAATACTGTTCTTCTAGTGTAGCCGTAGTTAGGCCACCACTTCAAGAACTCTGTAGCACCGCCTACATA
CCTCGCTCTGCTAATCCTGTTACCAGTGGCTGCTGCCAGTGGCGATAAGTCGTGTCTTACCGGGTTGGAC
TCAAGACGATAGTTACCGGATAAGGCGCAGCGGTCGGGCTGAACGGGGGGTTCGTGCACACAGCCCAGCT
TGGAGCGAACGACCTACACCGAACTGAGATACCTACAGCGTGAGCTATGAGAAAGCGCCACGCTTCCCGA
AGGGAGAAAGGCGGACAGGTATCCGGTAAGCGGCAGGGTCGGAACAGGAGAGCGCACGAGGGAGCTTCCA
GGGGGAAACGCCTGGTATCTTTATAGTCCTGTCGGGTTTCGCCACCTCTGACTTGAGCGTCGATTTTTGT
GATGCTCGTCAGGGGGGCGGAGCCTATGGAAAAACGCCAGCAACGCGGCCTTTTTACGGTTCCTGGCCTT
TTGCTGGCCTTTTGCTCACATGT
